>Addgene plasmid #130689 | pLenti-CMV-SMCHD1-Exon37-46.47A-48-3xFLAG | addgene full sequence | sequence record 263519 | Addgene NGS Result
TCGACGGTATCGGTTAACTTTTAAAAGAAAAGGGGGGATTGGGGGGTACAGTGCAGGGGAAAGAATAGTA
GACATAATAGCAACAGACATACAAACTAAAGAATTACAAAAACAAATTACAAAATTCAAAATTTTATCGA
TAAGCTTGGGAGTTCCGCGTTACATAACTTACGGTAAATGGCCCGCCTGGCTGACCGCCCAACGACCCCC
GCCCATTGACGTCAATAATGACGTATGTTCCCATAGTAACGCCAATAGGGACTTTCCATTGACGTCAATG
GGTGGAGTATTTACGGTAAACTGCCCACTTGGCAGTACATCAAGTGTATCATATGCCAAGTACGCCCCCT
ATTGACGTCAATGACGGTAAATGGCCCGCCTGGCATTATGCCCAGTACATGACCTTATGGGACTTTCCTA
CTTGGCAGTACATCTACGTATTAGTCATCGCTATTACCATGGTGATGCGGTTTTGGCAGTACATCAATGG
GCGTGGATAGCGGTTTGACTCACGGGGATTTCCAAGTCTCCACCCCATTGACGTCAATGGGAGTTTGTTT
TGGCACCAAAATCAACGGGACTTTCCAAAATGTCGTAACAACTCCGCCCCATTGACGCAAATGGGCGGTA
GGCGTGTACGGTGGGAGGTCTATATAAGCAGAGCTCGTTTAGTGAACCGTCAGATCGCCTGGAGACGCCA
TCCACGCTGTTTTGACCTCCATAGAAGACACCGACTCTAGAGGATCCATGGATGACTACGACAACCATAC
TGGAATTGATTTGGTTGGCACTATAATAGCCACCATTAAAGGCTCTAATGAGGAAGATACTGATACCCCA
CTTTTTATTGGGAAAGTTAGAACACTTGAATTCCCCTTCGTGAATGGTTCGGCTGAAATCATGAGTCTGG
TGCTGGCAGAAAGTAGTCCTGGAAGGGATAGTACTGAATATTTTATTGTATTTGAGCCCCGGCTACCACT
TTTATCAAGAACCTTAGAACCATATATCCTACCGTTCATGTTTTACAATGATGTTAAGAAGCAGCAACAA
ATGGCAGCACTTACAAAAGAAAAGGACCAATTATCTCAGTCTATTGTTATGTATAAAAGTTTATTTGAAG
CCAGCCAACAGCTTCTTAATGAAATGAAATGTCAAGTTGAAGAAGCAAGATTAAAAGAGGCCCAATTGCG
AAATGAACTAAAAATACATAATATTGACATTCCTACAACACAACAGGTGCCACACATTGAAGCACTTCTG
AAAAGAAAGCTATCAGAACAAGAAGAACTGAAGAAAAAACCTAGAAGATCGTGTACTCTTCCAAACTATA
CTAAAGGCAGTGGAGATGTTTTGGGAAAGATTGCACATCTAGCACAAATTGAAGATGATAGAGCTGCGAT
GGTTATTTCTTGGCATCTGGCAAGTGACATGGACTGTGTAGTCACCCTAACCACTGACGCTGCACGTCGT
ATCTATGATGAAACCCAAGGTCGTCAGCAGGTGTTGCCCCTTGATTCTATTTACAAGAAGACTCTTCCAG
ATTGGAAAAGATCTCTACCTCATTTCCGAAATGGAAAATTGTATTTTAAACCCATTGGAGATCCAGTCTT
TGCTCGAGACTTGTTAACATTTCCAGATAATGTAGAACATTGTGAAACAGTATTTGGTATGCTGTTAGGA
GACACCATTATTTTGGATAATCTGGATGCGGCCAATCATTATAGAAAAGAGGTTGTTAAAATTACACACT
GTCCTACACTGCTGACCAGAGATGGAGATCGAATTCGAAGTAATGGAAAGTTTGGGGGCCTTCAGAATAA
AGCTCCTCCAATGGATAAACTTCGGGGAATGGTATTTGGAGCTCCAGTTCCAAAACAGTGTCTGATCTTA
GGGGAACAAATAGATCTTCTTCAGCAGTATCGTTCTGCTGTGTGCAAACTAGACAGTGTGAATAAGGATC
TTAACAGTCAATTAGAGTACCTTCGCACTCCGGATATGAGGAAGAAAAAGCAAGAACTTGATGAACATGA
GAAAAATCTCAAACTAATAGAGGAAAAACTAGGTGCTACAAGACAAAATAGGATTATAACCAAAACAGAT
GTAGACTACAAAGACCATGACGGTGATTATAAAGATCATGACATCGATTACAAGGATGACGATGACAAGT
GAGTCGACAATCAACCTCTGGATTACAAAATTTGTGAAAGATTGACTGGTATTCTTAACTATGTTGCTCC
TTTTACGCTATGTGGATACGCTGCTTTAATGCCTTTGTATCATGCTATTGCTTCCCGTATGGCTTTCATT
TTCTCCTCCTTGTATAAATCCTGGTTGCTGTCTCTTTATGAGGAGTTGTGGCCCGTTGTCAGGCAACGTG
GCGTGGTGTGCACTGTGTTTGCTGACGCAACCCCCACTGGTTGGGGCATTGCCACCACCTGTCAGCTCCT
TTCCGGGACTTTCGCTTTCCCCCTCCCTATTGCCACGGCGGAACTCATCGCCGCCTGCCTTGCCCGCTGC
TGGACAGGGGCTCGGCTGTTGGGCACTGACAATTCCGTGGTGTTGTCGGGGAAGCTGACGTCCTTTCCAT
GGCTGCTCGCCTGTGTTGCCACCTGGATTCTGCGCGGGACGTCCTTCTGCTACGTCCCTTCGGCCCTCAA
TCCAGCGGACCTTCCTTCCCGCGGCCTGCTGCCGGCTCTGCGGCCTCTTCCGCGTCTTCGCCTTCGCCCT
CAGACGAGTCGGATCTCCCTTTGGGCCGCCTCCCCGCCTGGAATTCTACCGGGTAGGGGAGGCGCTTTTC
CCAAGGCAGTCTGGAGCATGCGCTTTAGCAGCCCCGCTGGGCACTTGGCGCTACACAAGTGGCCTCTGGC
CTCGCACACATTCCACATCCACCGGTAGGCGCCAACCGGCTCCGTTCTTTGGTGGCCCCTTCGCGCCACC
TTCTACTCCTCCCCTAGTCAGGAAGTTCCCCCCCGCCCCGCAGCTCGCGTCGTGCAGGACGTGACAAATG
GAAGTAGCACGTCTCACTAGTCTCGTGCAGATGGACAGCACCGCTGAGCAATGGAAGCGGGTAGGCCTTT
GGGGCAGCGGCCAATAGCAGCTTTGCTCCTTCGCTTTCTGGGCTCAGAGGCTGGGAAGGGGTGGGTCCGG
GGGCGGGCTCAGGGGCGGGCTCAGGGGCGGGGCGGGCGCCCGAAGGTCCTCCGGAGGCCCGGCATTCTGC
ACGCTTCAAAAGCGCACGTCTGCCGCGCTGTTCTCCTCTTCCTCATCTCCGGGCCTTTCGACCTGCAGCC
CAAGCTTACCATGACCGAGTACAAGCCCACGGTGCGCCTCGCCACCCGCGACGACGTCCCCAGGGCCGTA
CGCACCCTCGCCGCCGCGTTCGCCGACTACCCCGCCACGCGCCACACCGTCGATCCGGACCGCCACATCG
AGCGGGTCACCGAGCTGCAAGAACTCTTCCTCACGCGCGTCGGGCTCGACATCGGCAAGGTGTGGGTCGC
GGACGACGGCGCCGCGGTGGCGGTCTGGACCACGCCGGAGAGCGTCGAAGCGGGGGCGGTGTTCGCCGAG
ATCGGCCCGCGCATGGCCGAGTTGAGCGGTTCCCGGCTGGCCGCGCAGCAACAGATGGAAGGCCTCCTGG
CGCCGCACCGGCCCAAGGAGCCCGCGTGGTTCCTGGCCACCGTCGGCGTCTCGCCCGACCACCAGGGCAA
GGGTCTGGGCAGCGCCGTCGTGCTCCCCGGAGTGGAGGCGGCCGAGCGCGCCGGGGTGCCCGCCTTCCTG
GAGACCTCCGCGCCCCGCAACCTCCCCTTCTACGAGCGGCTCGGCTTCACCGTCACCGCCGACGTCGAGG
TGCCCGAAGGACCGCGCACCTGGTGCATGACCCGCAAGCCCGGTGCCTGACGCCCGCCCCACGACCCGCA
GCGCCCGACCGAAAGGAGCGCACGACCCCATGCATCTCGAGGGCCCGGTACCTTTAAGACCAATGACTTA
CAAGGCAGCTGTAGATCTTAGCCACTTTTTAAAAGAAAAGGGGGGACTGGAAGGGCTAGCTCACTCCCAA
CGAAGACAAGATCTGCTTTTTGCTTGTACTGGGTCTCTCTGGTTAGACCAGATCTGAGCCTGGGAGCTCT
CTGGCTAACTAGGGAACCCACTGCTTAAGCCTCAATAAAGCTTGCCTTGAGTGCTTCAAGTAGTGTGTGC
CCGTCTGTTGTGTGACTCTGGTAACTAGAGATCCCTCAGACCCTTTTAGTCAGTGTGGAAAATCTCTAGC
AGTAGTAGTTCATGTCATCTTATTATTCAGTATTTATAACTTGCAAAGAAATGAATATCAGAGAGTGAGA
GGAACTTGTTTATTGCAGCTTATAATGGTTACAAATAAAGCAATAGCATCACAAATTTCACAAATAAAGC
ATTTTTTTCACTGCATTCTAGTTGTGGTTTGTCCAAACTCATCAATGTATCTTATCATGTCTGGCTCTAG
CTATCCCGCCCCTAACTCCGCCCATCCCGCCCCTAACTCCGCCCAGTTCCGCCCATTCTCCGCCCCATGG
CTGACTAATTTTTTTTATTTATGCAGAGGCCGAGGCCGCCTCGGCCTCTGAGCTATTCCAGAAGTAGTGA
GGAGGCTTTTTTGGAGGCCTAGGGACGTACCCAATTCGCCCTATAGTGAGTCGTATTACGCGCGCTCACT
GGCCGTCGTTTTACAACGTCGTGACTGGGAAAACCCTGGCGTTACCCAACTTAATCGCCTTGCAGCACAT
CCCCCTTTCGCCAGCTGGCGTAATAGCGAAGAGGCCCGCACCGATCGCCCTTCCCAACAGTTGCGCAGCC
TGAATGGCGAATGGG
[124 nt withheld, positions 4846-4969]
C
[91 nt withheld, positions 4971-5061]
A
[49 nt withheld, positions 5063-5111]
CCTTTGACGTTGGAGTCCACGTTCTTT
[37 nt withheld, positions 5139-5175]
ACCCTATCTCGGTCTATTCTTTTGATTTATAAGGGATTTTGCCGATTTCGGCCTATTGGTTAAAAAATGA
GCTGATTTAACAAAAATTTAACGCGAATTTTAACAAAATATTAACGCTTACAATTTAGGTGGCACTTTTC
GGGGAAATGTGCGCGGAACCCCTATTTGTTTATTTTTCTAAATACATTCAAATATGTATCCGCTCATGAG
ACAATAACCCTGATAAATGCTTCAATAATATTGAAAAAGGAAGAGTATGAGTATTCAACATTTCCGTGTC
GCCCTTATTCCCTTTTTTGCGGCATTTTGCCTTCCTGTTTTTGCTCACCCAGAAACGCTGGTGAAAGTAA
AAGATGCTGAAGATCAGTTGGGTGCACGAGTGGGTTACATCGAACTGGATCTCAACAGCGGTAAGATCCT
TGAGAGTTTTCGCCCCGAAGAACGTTTTCCAATGATGAGCACTTTTAAAGTTCTGCTATGTGGCGCGGTA
TTATCCCGTATTGACGCCGGGCAAGAGCAACTCGGTCGCCGCATACACTATTCTCAGAATGACTTGGTTG
AGTACTCACCAGTCACAGAAAAGCATCTTACGGATGGCATGACAGTAAGAGAATTATGCAGTGCTGCCAT
AACCATGAGTGATAACACTGCGGCCAACTTACTTCTGACAACGATCGGAGGACCGAAGGAGCTAACCGCT
TTTTTGCACAACATGGGGGATCATGTAACTCGCCTTGATCGTTGGGAACCGGAGCTGAATGAAGCCATAC
CAAACGACGAGCGTGACACCACGATGCCTGTAGCAATGGCAACAACGTTGCGCAAACTATTAACTGGCGA
ACTACTTACTCTAGCTTCCCGGCAACAATTAATAGACTGGATGGAGGCGGATAAAGTTGCAGGACCACTT
CTGCGCTCGGCCCTTCCGGCTGGCTGGTTTATTGCTGATAAATCTGGAGCCGGTGAGCGTGGGTCTCGCG
GTATCATTGCAGCACTGGGGCCAGATGGTAAGCCCTCCCGTATCGTAGTTATCTACACGACGGGGAGTCA
GGCAACTATGGATGAACGAAATAGACAGATCGCTGAGATAGGTGCCTCACTGATTAAGCATTGGTAACTG
TCAGACCAAGTTTACTCATATATACTTTAGATTGATTTAAAACTTCATTTTTAATTTAAAAGGATCTAGG
TGAAGATCCTTTTTGATAATCTCATGACCAAAATCCCTTAACGTGAGTTTTCGTTCCACTGAGCGTCAGA
CCCCGTAGAAAAGATCAAAGGATCTTCTTGAGATCCTTTTTTTCTGCGCGTAATCTGCTGCTTGCAAACA
AAAAAACCACCGCTACCAGCGGTGGTTTGTTTGCCGGATCAAGAGCTACCAACTCTTTTTCCGAAGGTAA
CTGGCTTCAGCAGAGCGCAGATACCAAATACTGTTCTTCTAGTGTAGCCGTAGTTAGGCCACCACTTCAA
GAACTCTGTAGCACCGCCTACATACCTCGCTCTGCTAATCCTGTTACCAGTGGCTGCTGCCAGTGGCGAT
AAGTCGTGTCTTACCGGGTTGGACTCAAGACGATAGTTACCGGATAAGGCGCAGCGGTCGGGCTGAACGG
GGGGTTCGTGCACACAGCCCAGCTTGGAGCGAACGACCTACACCGAACTGAGATACCTACAGCGTGAGCT
ATGAGAAAGCGCCACGCTTCCCGAAGGGAGAAAGGCGGACAGGTATCCGGTAAGCGGCAGGGTCGGAACA
GGAGAGCGCACGAGGGAGCTTCCAGGGGGAAACGCCTGGTATCTTTATAGTCCTGTCGGGTTTCGCCACC
TCTGACTTGAGCGTCGATTTTTGTGATGCTCGTCAGGGGGGCGGAGCCTATGGAAAAACGCCAGCAACGC
GGCCTTTTTACGGTTCCTGGCCTTTTGCTGGCCTTTTGCTCACATGTTCTTTCCTGCGTTATCCCCTGAT
TCTGTGGATAACCGTATTACCGCCTTTGAGTGAGCTGATACCGCTCGCCGCAGCCGAACGACCGAGCGCA
GCGAGTCAGTGAGCGAGGAAGCGGAAGAGCGCCCAATACGCAAACCGCCTCTCCCCGCGCGTTGGCCGAT
TCATTAATGCAGCTGGCACGACAGGTTTCCCGACTGGAAAGCGGGCAGTGAGCGCAACGCAATTAATGTG
AGTTAGCTCACTCATTAGGCACCCCAGGCTTTACACTTTATGCTTCCGGCTCGTATGTTGTGTGGAATTG
TGAGCGGATAACAATTTCACACAGGAAACAGCTATGACCATGATTACGCCAAGCGCGCAATTAACCCTCA
CTAAAGGGAACAAAAGCTGGAGCTGCAAGCTTAATGTAGTCTTATGCAATACTCTTGTAGTCTTGCAACA
TGGTAACGATGAGTTAGCAACATGCCTTACAAGGAGAGAAAAAGCACCGTGCATGCCGATTGGTGGAAGT
AAGGTGGTACGATCGTGCCTTATTAGGAAGGCAACAGACGGGTCTGACATGGATTGGACGAACCACTGAA
TTGCCGCATTGCAGAGATATTGTATTTAAGTGCCTAGCTCGATACATAAACGGGTCTCTCTGGTTAGACC
AGATCTGAGCCTGGGAGCTCTCTGGCTAACTAGGGAACCCACTGCTTAAGCCTCAATAAAGCTTGCCTTG
AGTGCTTCAAGTAGTGTGTGCCCGTCTGTTGTGTGACTCTGGTAACTAGAGATCCCTCAGACCCTTTTAG
TCAGTGTGGAAAATCTCTAGCAGTGGCGCCCGAACAGGGACTTGAAAGCGAAAGGGAAACCAGAGGAGCT
CTCTCGACGCAGGACTCGGCTTGCTGAAGCGCGCACGGCAAGAGGCGAGGGGCGGCGACTGGTGAGTACG
CCAAAAATTTTGACTAGCGGAGGCTAGAAGGAGAGAGATGGGTGCGAGAGCGTCAGTATTAAGCGGGGGA
GAATTAGATCGCGATGGGAAAAAATTCGGTTAAGGCCAGGGGGAAAGAAAAAATATAAATTAAAACATAT
AGTATGGGCAAGCAGGGAGCTAGAACGATTCGCAGTTAATCCTGGCCTGTTAGAAACATCAGAAGGCTGT
AGACAAATACTGGGACAGCTACAACCATCCCTTCAGACAGGATCAGAAGAACTTAGATCATTATATAATA
CAGTAGCAACCCTCTATTGTGTGCATCAAAGGATAGAGATAAAAGACACCAAGGAAGCTTTAGACAAGAT
AGAGGAAGAGCAAAACAAAAGTAAGACCACCGCACAGCAAGCGGCCGCTGATCTTCAGACCTGGAGGAGG
AGATATGAGGGACAATTGGAGAAGTGAATTATATAAATATAAAGTAGTAAAAATTGAACCATTAGGAGTA
GCACCCACCAAGGCAAAGAGAAGAGTGGTGCAGAGAGAAAAAAGAGCAGTGGGAATAGGAGCTTTGTTCC
TTGGGTTCTTGGGAGCAGCAGGAAGCACTATGGGCGCAGCGTCAATGACGCTGACGGTACAGGCCAGACA
ATTATTGTCTGGTATAGTGCAGCAGCAGAACAATTTGCTGAGGGCTATTGAGGCGCAACAGCATCTGTTG
CAACTCACAGTCTGGGGCATCAAGCAGCTCCAGGCAAGAATCCTGGCTGTGGAAAGATACCTAAAGGATC
AACAGCTCCTGGGGATTTGGGGTTGCTCTGGAAAACTCATTTGCACCACTGCTGTGCCTTGGAATGCTAG
TTGGAGTAATAAATCTCTGGAACAGATTTGGAATCACACGACCTGGATGGAGTGGGACAGAGAAATTAAC
AATTACACAAGCTTAATACACTCCTTAATTGAAGAATCGCAAAACCAGCAAGAAAAGAATGAACAAGAAT
TATTGGAATTAGATAAATGGGCAAGTTTGTGGAATTGGTTTAACATAACAAATTGGCTGTGGTATATAAA
ATTATTCATAATGATAGTAGGAGGCTTGGTAGGTTTAAGAATAGTTTTTGCTGTACTTTCTATAGTGAAT
AGAGTTAGGCAGGGATATTCACCATTATCGTTTCAGACCCACCTCCCAACCCCGAGGGGACCCGACAGGC
CCGAAGGAATAGAAGAAGAAGGTGGAGAGAGAGACAGAGACAGATCCATTCGATTAGTGAACGGATC
Features (pLannotate 1.2.2; 29 found; start..end, strand, type, name):
     19..135     +  misc_feature   cPPT/CTS: central polypurine tract and central termination sequence of HIV-1
    158..461     +  enhancer       CMV enhancer: human cytomegalovirus immediate early enhancer
    462..665     +  promoter       CMV promoter: human cytomegalovirus (CMV) immediate early promoter
    751..2103    +  CDS            SMCHD1 (fragment): SMHD1_HUMAN - Also known as KIAA0650 From Homo sapiens (Human).
   2104..2169    +  CDS            3xFLAG: three tandem FLAG® epitope tags, followed by an enterokinase cleavage site
   2179..2767    +  misc_feature   WPRE: woodchuck hepatitis virus posttranscriptional regulatory element
   2781..3280    +  promoter       PGK promoter: mouse phosphoglycerate kinase 1 promoter
   3301..3900    +  CDS            PuroR: puromycin N-acetyltransferase; pac from Streptomyces alboniger; confers resistance to puromycin
   3968..4105    +  CDS            nef (fragment): NEF_HV1LA - Experimental evidence at protein level: Swiss-Prot protein existence level 1. Extracellular Nef protein targets CD4(+) T-lymphocytes for apoptosis by interacting with CXCR4 surface receptors. From Human immunodeficiency virus type 1 group M subtype B (isolate Lai) (HIV-1).
   4091..4271    +  LTR            5' LTR (truncated): truncated 5' long terminal repeat (LTR) from HIV-1
   4343..4464    +  polyA_signal   SV40 poly(A) signal: SV40 polyadenylation signal
   4504..4639    +  rep_origin     SV40 ori: SV40 origin of replication
   4660..4678    -  promoter       T7 promoter: promoter for bacteriophage T7 RNA polymerase
   4686..4841    +  CDS            lacZα (fragment): LacZα fragment of β-galactosidase; lacZ fragment
   4846..5274    +  rep_origin     f1 ori (sequence partly withheld): f1 bacteriophage origin of replication; arrow indicates direction of (+) strand synthesis
   5327..5431    +  promoter       AmpR promoter: bla
   5432..6292    +  CDS            AmpR: β-lactamase; bla; confers resistance to ampicillin, carbenicillin, and related antibiotics
   6463..7051    +  rep_origin     ori: high-copy-number ColE1/pMB1/pBR322/pUC origin of replication
   7234..7326    +  CDS            lacI (fragment): lac repressor; lacI; The lac repressor binds to the lac operator to inhibit transcription in E. coli. This inhibition can be relieved by adding lactose or isopropyl-β-D-thiogalactopyranoside (IPTG).
   7339..7360    +  protein_bind   CAP binding site: CAP binding activates transcription in the presence of cAMP. E. coli catabolite activator protein
   7375..7405    +  promoter       lac promoter: promoter for the E. coli lac operon
   7413..7429    +  protein_bind   lac operator: The lac repressor binds to the lac operator to inhibit transcription in E. coli. This inhibition can be relieved by adding lactose or isopropyl-β-D-thiogalactopyranoside (IPTG). lac repressor encoded by lacI
   7474..7492    +  promoter       T3 promoter: promoter for bacteriophage T3 RNA polymerase
   7520..7746    +  promoter       RSV promoter: Rous sarcoma virus enhancer/promoter
   7747..7927    +  LTR            5' LTR (truncated): truncated 5' long terminal repeat (LTR) from HIV-1
   7974..8099    +  misc_feature   HIV-1 Ψ: packaging signal of human immunodeficiency virus type 1
   8083..8446    +  CDS            HIV-1 gag (fragment): gag protein from human immunodeficiency virus 1; gag
   8592..8825    +  misc_feature   RRE: The Rev response element (RRE) of HIV-1 allows for Rev-dependent mRNA export from the nucleus to the cytoplasm.
   9202..9302    +  CDS            Rev (fragment): human immunodeficiency virus 1 (HIV-1) Rev protein; rev; enhances nuclear export of unspliced and incompletely spliced viral mRNAs
