[The description below was written by a language model from this plasmid's Addgene catalogue record and pLannotate feature annotations shown in this document.]
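Description:
pLenti-CMV-SMCHD1-Exon37-46.47A-48-3xFLAG is a lentiviral transfer plasmid on a pLenti backbone, listed as a mammalian expression vector, that expresses a C-terminal fragment of human SMCHD1. In bacteria it is maintained through a high-copy ColE1/pUC-type origin and ampicillin resistance (AmpR). An f1 origin and remnants of a lac/T3/T7 cloning region are also present. The viral portion has a third-generation layout. An RSV promoter drives a truncated HIV-1 5' LTR, followed by the Ψ packaging signal with a partial gag sequence, the Rev response element for Rev-dependent export of the genomic RNA, and the cPPT/CTS element. A second truncated LTR lies downstream of the cargo, where the 3' LTR would sit (the annotation tool labels it as a 5' LTR), and it is followed by an SV40 polyadenylation signal and SV40 origin.

The payload sits between these elements. The CMV immediate-early enhancer and promoter drive an SMCHD1 open reading frame of about 1.4 kb fused in frame to a C-terminal 3xFLAG epitope. According to the record, residues 1 to 1522 are replaced by a start methionine and residues 1961 to 1992 are deleted. The result is a construct spanning exons 37 to 46, with only part of exon 47 (designated 47A) retained, plus exon 48. A WPRE follows the tag to enhance transcript expression. A separate mouse PGK promoter drives puromycin N-acetyltransferase, which allows selection of transduced or transfected mammalian cells. The associated publication mapped SMCHD1 domains for nuclear localization, homodimerization and protein cleavage. This plasmid therefore appears to be one of a series of deletion constructs for that mapping, with the FLAG tag allowing detection or pull-down of the fragment.
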