Addgene plasmid #130689: pLenti-CMV-SMCHD1-Exon37-46.47A-48-3xFLAG
Purpose: Expresses human SMCHD1 Exon37-46.47A-48 with a C-terminal 3xFLAG tag
Depositing lab: Stephen Tapscott. Depositing organization: Fred Hutchinson Cancer Center. Publication: Identification of SMCHD1 domains for nuclear localization, homo-dimerization, and protein cleavage. Hiramuki Y, Tapscott SJ. Skelet Muscle. 2018 Aug 2;8(1):24. doi: 10.1186/s13395-018-0172-z. PubMed 30071896.
Backbone
  Vector backbone: pLenti
  Backbone size w/o insert (bp): 7866
  Vector type: Mammalian Expression
  Selectable markers: Puromycin
Growth in bacteria
  Bacterial resistance: Ampicillin, 100 μg/mL
  Growth temperature: 37°C
  Growth strain: NEB Stable
  Copy number: High Copy
Gene/Insert
  Gene/Insert name: SMCHD1 Exon37-46.47A-48
  Species: H. sapiens (human)
  Insert size (bp): 1425
  Mutation: 1M_T1522delinsM, M1961_E1992del
  Entrez Gene: SMCHD1 (a.k.a. BAMS, FSHD2)
  Promoter: CMV
  Tag / fusion protein: 3xFLAG (C terminal on insert)
  Cloning method: Restriction Enzyme; 5′ cloning site Unknown (unknown if destroyed); 3′ cloning site Unknown (unknown if destroyed)
Terms and licenses: Academic/Nonprofit Terms; Industry Terms: Not Available to Industry
How to cite: pLenti-CMV-SMCHD1-Exon37-46.47A-48-3xFLAG was a gift from Stephen Tapscott (Addgene plasmid # 130689 ; http://n2t.net/addgene:130689 ; RRID:Addgene_130689)
